>Addgene plasmid #240322 | pDonr 201_USP7_AA535-776 | addgene full sequence | sequence record 488961 | Addgene NGS Result
CTTTCTCATAGCTCACGCTGTAGGTATCTCAGTTCGGTGTAGGTCGTTCGCTCCAAGCTGGGCTGTGTGC
ACGAACCCCCCGTTCAGCCCGACCGCTGCGCCTTATCCGGTAACTATCGTCTTGAGTCCAACCCGGTAAG
ACACGACTTATCGCCACTGGCAGCAGCCACTGGTAACAGGATTAGCAGAGCGAGGTATGTAGGCGGTGCT
ACAGAGTTCTTGAAGTGGTGGCCTAACTACGGCTACACTAGAAGAACAGTATTTGGTATCTGCGCTCTGC
TGAAGCCAGTTACCTTCGGAAAAAGAGTTGGTAGCTCTTGATCCGGCAAACAAACCACCGCTGGTAGCGG
TGGTTTTTTTGTTTGCAAGCAGCAGATTACGCGCAGAAAAAAAGGATCTCAAGAAGATCCTTTGATCTTT
TCTACGGGGTCTGACGCTCAGTGGAACGAAAACTCACGTTAAGGGATTTTGGTCATGAGCTTGCGCCGTC
CCGTCAAGTCAGCGTAATGCTCTGCCAGTGTTACAACCAATTAACCAATTCTGATTAGAAAAACTCATCG
AGCATCAAATGAAACTGCAATTTATTCATATCAGGATTATCAATACCATATTTTTGAAAAAGCCGTTTCT
GTAATGAAGGAGAAAACTCACCGAGGCAGTTCCATAGGATGGCAAGATCCTGGTATCGGTCTGCGATTCC
GACTCGTCCAACATCAATACAACCTATTAATTTCCCCTCGTCAAAAATAAGGTTATCAAGTGAGAAATCA
CCATGAGTGACGACTGAATCCGGTGAGAATGGCAAAAGTTTATGCATTTCTTTCCAGACTTGTTCAACAG
GCCAGCCATTACGCTCGTCATCAAAATCACTCGCATCAACCAAACCGTTATTCATTCGTGATTGCGCCTG
AGCGAGACGAAATACGCGATCGCTGTTAAAAGGACAATTACAAACAGGAATCGAATGCAACCGGCGCAGG
AACACTGCCAGCGCATCAACAATATTTTCACCTGAATCAGGATATTCTTCTAATACCTGGAATGCTGTTT
TTCCGGGGATCGCAGTGGTGAGTAACCATGCATCATCAGGAGTACGGATAAAATGCTTGATGGTCGGAAG
AGGCATAAATTCCGTCAGCCAGTTTAGTCTGACCATCTCATCTGTAACATCATTGGCAACGCTACCTTTG
CCATGTTTCAGAAACAACTCTGGCGCATCGGGCTTCCCATACAAGCGATAGATTGTCGCACCTGATTGCC
CGACATTATCGCGAGCCCATTTATACCCATATAAATCAGCATCCATGTTGGAATTTAATCGCGGCCTCGA
CGTTTCCCGTTGAATATGGCTCATAACACCCCTTGTATTACTGTTTATGTAAGCAGACAGTTTTATTGTT
CATGATGATATATTTTTATCTTGTGCAATGTAACATCAGAGATTTTGAGACACGGGCCAGAGCTGCAGCT
GGATGGCAAATAATGATTTTATTTTGACTGATAGTGACCTGTTCGTTGCAACAAATTGATAAGCAATGCT
TTCTTATAATGCCAACTTTGTACAAGAAAGCTGGGTTTTAATCATTTTCAGGGTCATCCTTCTGAAATAC
TATGATGTCACCATCCATTAGTTCATCAAGGGCTTTATCAAGAGACACGTCATAGTCCTGAATTCTCTCT
GTTAAATTCGGTTTAACTTCCTCATAGAGGATAAGGCTAGTATCTTGAATAAATCCTGCTCTGTCACACA
TAACTGGGAGCAAGTCACGTATTTTACAGGATATTGGTGTGTAGATATGCCCACAGTAATTCAAGCTCCG
CGTTTTGGGATCATACATCTTCAAAAATAACATTACATCATGATCTTTATCAAACTTGGGTAAGGTCGCT
CCACTAGCAGCCAGCTCGGGATCAACTGTTTCCAGGAATATTGTCCAAGGGTTTTCATTATCACTGAGCT
CAATCATTGTTTTATTGCCGTCGGCTTCATTATCTAACATTGCTGGTCGTTTTGTTCCATTACTCCTTGC
TTGCATGGGCCACAATCGAATTTGATCTTGTGGAAATCCCATGGTCTGAGAGAGGCTCTGAACAAACTCA
GCAAGCGAGGAGTTCTTCAATACTTTGAACACAGTGTATTTCACTTTTTCTTCATCGTACATGTCATTCC
CTTGGTGGCCACAAAACTGGTCCTCTGCGACTATCTGCACTTGCATATAGAGATGGGCTTCCTGCCGCTC
CTTCCGCTTCTGAGCCTCGATCCTTTTCTCTTCTTGTAATCGCTCCACCAACTGCTGAGGAATATCCATG
AAGCCTGCTTTTTTGTACAAAGTTGGCATTATAAAAAAGCATTGCTCATCAATTTGTTGCAACGAACAGG
TCACTATCAGTCAAAATAAAATCATTATTTGGGGCCCGAGATCCATGCTAGCGTTAACGCGAGAGTAGGG
AACTGCCAGGCATCAAATAAAACGAAAGGCTCAGTCGGAAGACTGGGCCTTTCGTTTTATCTGTTGTTTG
TCGGTGAACGCTCTCCTGAGTAGGACAAATCCGCCGGGAGCGGATTTGAACGTTGTGAAGCAACGGCCCG
GAGGGTGGCGGGCAGGACGCCCGCCATAAACTGCCAGGCATCAAACTAAGCAGAAGGCCATCCTGACGGA
TGGCCTTTTTGCGTTTCTACAAACTCTTCCTGGCTAGCGGTAATACGGTTATCCACAGAATCAGGGGATA
ACGCAGGAAAGAACATGTGAGCAAAAGGCCAGCAAAAGGCCAGGAACCGTAAAAAGGCCGCGTTGCTGGC
GTTTTTCCATAGGCTCCGCCCCCCTGACGAGCATCACAAAAATCGACGCTCAAGTCAGAGGTGGCGAAAC
CCGACAGGACTATAAAGATACCAGGCGTTTCCCCCTGGAAGCTCCCTCGTGCGCTCTCCTGTTCCGACCC
TGCCGCTTACCGGATACCTGTCCGCCTTTCTCCCTTCGGGAAGCGTGGCG
Features (pLannotate 1.2.2; 7 found; start..end, strand, type, name):
    545..1354    -  CDS            KanR: aminoglycoside phosphotransferase; aph(3')-Ia; confers resistance to kanamycin in bacteria or G418 (Geneticin®) in eukaryotes
   1477..1576    +  protein_bind   attL2: mutant version of attL; recombination site for the Gateway® LR reaction LR Clonase™
   1581..2306    -  CDS            USP7 (fragment): UBP7_HUMAN - Also known as HAUSP. Experimental evidence at protein level: Swiss-Prot protein existence level 1. (Microbial infection) Contributes to the overall stabilization and trans-activation capability of the herpesvirus 1 trans-acting transcriptional protein ICP0/VMW110 during HSV-1 infection. From Homo sapiens (Human).
   2312..2411    -  protein_bind   attL1: mutant version of attL; recombination site for the Gateway® LR reaction LR Clonase™
   2467..2510    -  terminator     rrnB T1 terminator: Escherichia coli rrnB; transcription terminator T1 from the E. coli rrnB gene
   2642..2669    +  terminator     rrnB T2 terminator: transcription terminator T2 from the E. coli rrnB gene
   2804..402     -  rep_origin     ori (across the origin): high-copy-number ColE1/pMB1/pBR322/pUC origin of replication
