[The description below was written by a language model from this plasmid's Addgene catalogue record and pLannotate feature annotations shown in this document.]
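Description:
pDonr 201_USP7_AA535-776 is a Gateway entry clone built on the pDONR 201 backbone, carrying a fragment of human USP7 (also known as HAUSP), a ubiquitin-specific protease. The insert is restricted to residues 535–776 of the protein, and the annotated USP7 coding fragment of roughly 730 nt is consistent with that span. The catalogue's purpose line refers to USP10, but the plasmid name, the gene field and the sequence annotation all identify the insert as USP7, so the USP10 mention appears to be an error in the record. The sequenced plasmid is about 3 kb. It replicates in E. coli from a high-copy ColE1/pUC-type origin and is selected with kanamycin through an aminoglycoside phosphotransferase gene.

The USP7 fragment sits between attL1 and attL2 recombination sites, the configuration produced after a BP reaction into a donor vector. These sites allow the fragment to be transferred in a defined orientation by LR recombination into any attR-containing destination vector, which then supplies the promoter, tags and host-specific elements. No promoter driving the insert is annotated in the entry clone itself, and the rrnB T1 and T2 terminators flanking the cassette on the attL1 side serve to insulate the insert from read-through transcription originating in the backbone. Although listed as a bacterial expression vector, the plasmid is best understood as a shuttle intermediate rather than an expression construct. It comes from a proteomics study of USP7 substrates and specificity. A truncation of this kind would typically be used to generate tagged domain constructs for mapping which regions of USP7 mediate substrate binding, though the record does not spell out the specific downstream use.
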