Addgene plasmid #240322: pDonr 201_USP7_AA535-776
Purpose: Entry vector for Gateway with USP10 (AA535-776)
Depositing lab: Junjie Chen. Depositing organization: University of Texas MD Anderson Cancer Center. Publication: USP7 substrates identified by proteomics analysis reveal the specificity of USP7. Nie L, Wang C, Liu X, Teng H, Li S, Huang M, Feng X, Pei G, Hang Q, Zhao Z, Gan B, Ma L, Chen J. Genes Dev. 2022 Sep 1;36(17-18):1016-1030. doi: 10.1101/gad.349848.122. Epub 2022 Oct 27. PubMed 36302555.
Backbone
  Vector backbone: pDonr 201
  Vector type: Bacterial Expression
Growth in bacteria
  Bacterial resistance: Kanamycin, 50 μg/mL
  Growth temperature: 37°C
  Growth strain: DH5alpha
  Copy number: High Copy
Gene/Insert
  Gene/Insert name: USP7
  Species: H. sapiens (human)
  Mutation: AA535-776
  Entrez Gene: USP7 (a.k.a. C16DELp13.2, DEL16P13.2, HAFOUS, HAUSP, TEF1)
  Cloning method: Gateway Cloning
Terms and licenses: Academic/Nonprofit Terms; Industry Terms: Not Available to Industry
How to cite: pDonr 201_USP7_AA535-776 was a gift from Junjie Chen (Addgene plasmid # 240322 ; http://n2t.net/addgene:240322 ; RRID:Addgene_240322)
